>Addgene plasmid #12336 | pBOB-CAG-iCRE-SD | depositor full sequence | sequence record 7281 | Author sequence
GACGGATCGGGAGATCTCCCGATCCCCTATGGTCGACTCTCAGTACAATCTGCTCTGATGCCGCATAGTT
AAGCCAGTATCTGCTCCCTGCTTGTGTGTTGGAGGTCGCTGAGTAGTGCGCGAGCAAAATTTAAGCTACA
ACAAGGCAAGGCTTGACCGACAATTGCATGAAGAATCTGCTTAGGGTTAGGCGTTTTGCGCTGCTTCGCG
ATGTACGGGCCAGATATACGCGTTGACATTGATTATTGACTAGTTATTAATAGTAATCAATTACGGGGTC
ATTAGTTCATAGCCCATATATGGAGTTCCGCGTTACATAACTTACGGTAAATGGCCCGCCTGGCTGACCG
CCCAACGACCCCCGCCCATTGACGTCAATAATGACGTATGTTCCCATAGTAACGCCAATAGGGACTTTCC
ATTGACGTCAATGGGTGGACTATTTACGGTAAACTGCCCACTTGGCAGTACATCAAGTGTATCATATGCC
AAGTACGCCCCCTATTGACGTCAATGACGGTAAATGGCCCGCCTGGCATTATGCCCAGTACATGACCTTA
TGGGACTTTCCTACTTGGCAGTACATCTACGTATTAGTCATCGCTATTACCATGGTGATGCGGTTTTGGC
AGTACATCAATGGGCGTGGATAGCGGTTTGACTCACGGGGATTTCCAAGTCTCCACCCCATTGACGTCAA
TGGGAGTTTGTTTTGGCACCAAAATCAACGGGACTTTCCAAAATGTCGTAACAACTCCGCCCCATTGACG
CAAATGGGCGGTAGGCGTGTACGGTGGGAGGTCTATATAAGCAGCGCGTTTTGCCTGTACTGGGTCTCTC
TGGTTAGACCAGATCTGAGCCTGGGAGCTCTCTGGCTAACTAGGGAACCCACTGCTTAAGCCTCAATAAA
GCTTGCCTTGAGTGCTTCAAGTAGTGTGTGCCCGTCTGTTGTGTGACTCTGGTAACTAGAGATCCCTCAG
ACCCTTTTAGTCAGTGTGGAAAATCTCTAGCAGTGGCGCCCGAACAGGGACCTGAAAGCGAAAGGGAAAC
CAGAGCTCTCTCGACGCAGGACTCGGCTTGCTGAAGCGCGCACGGCAAGAGGCGAGGGGCGGCGACTGGT
GAGTACGCCAAAAATTTTGACTAGCGGAGGCTAGAAGGAGAGAGATGGGTGCGAGAGCGTCAGTATTAAG
CGGGGGAGAATTAGATCGCGATGGGAAAAAATTCGGTTAAGGCCAGGGGGAAAGAAAAAATATAAATTAA
AACATATAGTATGGGCAAGCAGGGAGCTAGAACGATTCGCAGTTAATCCTGGCCTGTTAGAAACATCAGA
AGGCTGTAGACAAATACTGGGACAGCTACAACCATCCCTTCAGACAGGATCAGAAGAACTTAGATCATTA
TATAATACAGTAGCAACCCTCTATTGTGTGCATCAAAGGATAGAGATAAAAGACACCAAGGAAGCTTTAG
ACAAGATAGAGGAAGAGCAAAACAAAAGTAAGACCACCGCACAGCAAGCGGCCGCTGATCTTCAGACTTG
GAGGAGGAGATATGAGGGACAATTGGAGAAGTGAATTATATAAATATAAAGTAGTAAAAATTGAACCATT
AGGAGTAGCACCCACCAAGGCAAAGAGAAGAGTGGTGCAGAGAGAAAAAAGAGCAGTGGGAATAGGAGCT
TTGTTCCTTGGGTTCTTGGGAGCAGCAGGAAGCACTATGGGCGCAGCCTCAATGACGCTGACGGTACAGG
CCAGACAATTATTGTCTGGTATAGTGCAGCAGCAGAACAATTTGCTGAGGGCTATTGAGGCGCAACAGCA
TCTGTTGCAACTCACAGTCTGGGGCATCAAGCAGCTCCAAGCAAGAATCCTAGCTGTGGAAAGATACCTA
AAGGATCAACAGCTCCTAGGGATTTGGGGTTGCTCTGGAAAACTCATTTGCACCACTGCTGTGCCTTGGA
ATGCTAGTTGGAGTAATAAATCTCTGGAACAGATCTGGAATCACACGACCTGGATGGAGTGGGACAGAGA
AATTAACAATTACACAAGCTTAATACACTCCTTAATTGAAGAATCGCAAAACCAGCAAGAAAAGAATGAA
CAAGAATTATTGGAATTAGATAAATGGGCAAGTTTGTGGAATTGGTTTAACATAACAAATTGGCTGTGGT
ATATAAAATTATTCATAATGATAGTAGGAGGCTTGGTAGGTTTAAGAATAGTTTTTGCTGTACTTTCTAT
AGTGAATAGAGTTAGGCAGGGATATTCACCATTATCGTTTCAGACCCACCTCCCAATCCCGAGGGGACCC
GACAGGCCCGAAGGAATAGAAGAAGAAGGTGGAGAGAGAGACAGAGACAGATCCATTCGATTAGTGAACG
GATCAACTTTTAAAAGAAAAGGGGGGATTGGGGGGTACAGTGCAGGGGAAAGAATAGTAGACATAATAGC
AACAGACATACAAACTAAAGAATTACAAAAACAAATTACAAAAATTCAAAATTTTATCGATGTCGACATT
GATTATTGACTAGTTATTAATAGTAATCAATTACGGGGTCATTAGTTCATAGCCCATATATGGAGTTCCG
CGTTACATAACTTACGGTAAATGGCCCGCCTGGCTGACCGCCCAACGACCCCCGCCCATTGACGTCAATA
ATGACGTATGTTCCCATAGTAACGCCAATAGGGACTTTCCATTGACGTCAATGGGTGGACTATTTACGGT
AAACTGCCCACTTGGCAGTACATCAAGTGTATCATATGCCAAGTACGCCCCCTATTGACGTCAATGACGG
TAAATGGCCCGCCTGGCATTATGCCCAGTACATGACCTTATGGGACTTTCCTACTTGGCAGTACATCTAC
GTATTAGTCATCGCTATTACCATGGGTCGAGGTGAGCCCCACGTTCTGCTTCACTCTCCCCATCTCCCCC
CCCTCCCCACCCCCAATTTTGTATTTATTTATTTTTTAATTATTTTGTGCAGCGATGGGGGCGGGGGGGG
GGGGGGCGCGCGCCAGGCGGGGCGGGGCGGGGCGAGGGGCGGGGCGGGGCGAGGCGGAGAGGTGCGGCGG
CAGCCAATCAGAGCGGCGCGCTCCGAAAGTTTCCTTTTATGGCGAGGCGGCGGCGGCGGCGGCCCTATAA
AAAGCGAAGCGCGCGGCGGGCGGGAGTCGCTGCGTTGCCTTCGCCCCGTGCCCCGCTCCGCGCCGCCTCG
CGCCGCCCGCCCCGGCTCTGACTGACCGCGTTACTCCCACAGGTGAGCGGGCGGGACGGCCCTTCTCCTC
CGGGCTGTAATTAGCGCTTGGTTTAATGACGGCTCGTTTCTTTTCTGTGGCTGCGTGAAAGCCTTAAAGG
GCTCCGGGAGGGCCCTTTGTGCGGGGGGGAGCGGCTCGGGGGGTGCGTGCGTGTGTGTGTGCGTGGGGAG
CGCCGCGTGCGGCCCGCGCTGCCCGGCGGCTGTGAGCGCTGCGGGCGCGGCGCGGGGCTTTGTGCGCTCC
GCGTGTGCGCGAGGGGAGCGCGGCCGGGGGCGGTGCCCCGCGGTGCGGGGGGGCTGCGAGGGGAACAAAG
GCTGCGTGCGGGGTGTGTGCGTGGGGGGGTGAGCAGGGGGTGTGGGCGCGGCGGTCGGGCTGTAACCCCC
CCCTGCACCCCCCTCCCCGAGTTGCTGAGCACGGCCCGGCTTCGGGTGCGGGGCTCCGTGCGGGGCGTGG
CGCGGGGCTCGCCGTGCCGGGCGGGGGGTGGCGGCAGGTGGGGGTGCCGGGCGGGGCGGGGCCGCCTCGG
GCCGGGGAGGGCTCGGGGGAGGGGCGCGGCGGCCCCGGAGCGCCGGCGGCTGTCGAGGCGCGGCGAGCCG
CAGCCATTGCCTTTTATGGTAATCGTGCGAGAGGGCGCAGGGACTTCCTTTGTCCCAAATCTGGCGGAGC
CGAAATCTGGGAGGCGCCGCCGCACCCCCTCTAGCGGGCGCGGGCGAAGCGGTGCGGCGCCGGCAGGAAG
GAAATGGGCGGGGAGGGCCTTCGTGCGTCGCCGCGCCGCCGTCCCCTTCTCCATCTCCAGCCTCGGGGCT
GCCGCAGGGGGACGGCTGCCTTCGGGGGGGACGGGGCAGGGCGGGGTTCGGCTTCTGGCGTGTGACCGGC
GGCTCTAGAGCCTCTGCTAACCATGTTCATGCCTTCTTCTTTTTCCTACAGCTCCTGGGCAACGTGCTGG
TTGTTGTGCTGTCTCATCATTTTGGCAAAGAATTCGCTAGTGGATCCCCCGGGCTGCAGGAATTCGATAT
CAAGCTTGTCCACCATGGTGCCCAAGAAGAAGAGGAAAGTCTCCAACCTGCTGACTGTGCACCAAAACCT
GCCTGCCCTCCCTGTGGATGCCACCTCTGATGAAGTCAGGAAGAACCTGATGGACATGTTCAGGGACAGG
CAGGCCTTCTCTGAACACACCTGGAAGATGCTCCTGTCTGTGTGCAGATCCTGGGCTGCCTGGTGCAAGC
TGAACAACAGGAAATGGTTCCCTGCTGAACCTGAGGATGTGAGGGACTACCTCCTGTACCTGCAAGCCAG
AGGCCTGGCTGTGAAGACCATCCAACAGCACCTGGGCCAGCTCAACATGCTGCACAGGAGATCTGGCCTG
CCTCGCCCTTCTGACTCCAATGCTGTGTCCCTGGTGATGAGGAGAATCAGAAAGGAGAATGTGGATGCTG
GGGAGAGAGCCAAGCAGGCCCTGGCCTTTGAACGCACTGACTTTGACCAAGTCAGATCCCTGATGGAGAA
CTCTGACAGATGCCAGGACATCAGGAACCTGGCCTTCCTGGGCATTGCCTACAACACCCTGCTGCGCATT
GCCGAAATTGCCAGAATCAGAGTGAAGGACATCTCCCGCACCGATGGTGGGAGAATGCTGATCCACATTG
GCAGGACCAAGACCCTGGTGTCCACAGCTGGTGTGGAGAAGGCCCTGTCCCTGGGGGTTACCAAGCTGGT
GGAGAGATGGATCTCTGTGTCTGGTGTGGCTGATGACCCCAACAACTACCTGTTCTGCCGGGTCAGAAAG
AATGGTGTGGCTGCCCCTTCTGCCACCTCCCAACTGTCCACCCGGGCCCTGGAAGGGATCTTTGAGGCCA
CCCACCGCCTGATCTATGGTGCCAAGGATGACTCTGGGCAGAGATACCTGGCCTGGTCTGGCCACTCTGC
CAGAGTGGGTGCTGCCAGGGACATGGCCAGGGCTGGTGTGTCCATCCCTGAAATCATGCAGGCTGGTGGC
TGGACCAATGTGAACATTGTGATGAACTACATCAGAAACCTGGACTCTGAGACTGGGGCCATGGTGAGGC
TGCTCGAGGATGGGGACTGAAACTGAGTCGAGGGGGGGCCCGAAACCTGGAAAAACATGGAGCAATCACA
AGTAGCAACACAGCAGCTACCAATGCTGCTTGTGCCTGGCTAGAAGCACAAGAGGAGGAGGAGGTGGGTT
TTCCAGTCACACCTCAGACAATCAACCTCTGGATTACAAAATTTGTGAAAGATTGACTGGTATTCTTAAC
TATGTTGCTCCTTTTACGCTATGTGGATACGCTGCTTTAATGCCTTTGTATCATGCTATTGCTTCCCGTA
TGGCTTTCATTTTCTCCTCCTTGTATAAATCCTGGTTGCTGTCTCTTTATGAGGAGTTGTGGCCCGTTGT
CAGGCAACGTGGCGTGGTGTGCACTGTGTTTGCTGACGCAACCCCCACTGGTTGGGGCATTGCCACCACC
TGTCAGCTCCTTTCCGGGACTTTCGCTTTCCCCCTCCCTATTGCCACGGCGGAACTCATCGCCGCCTGCC
TTGCCCGCTGCTGGACAGGGGCTCGGCTGTTGGGCACTGACAATTCCGTGGTGTTGTCGGGGAAGCTGAC
GTCCTTTCCATGGCTGCTCGCCTGTGTTGCCACCTGGATTCTGCGCGGGACGTCCTTCTGCTACGTCCCT
TCGGCCCTCAATCCAGCGGACCTTCCTTCCCGCGGCCTGCTGCCGGCTCTGCGGCCTCTTCCGCGTCTTC
GCCTTCGCCCTCAGACGAGTCGGATCTCCCTTTGGGCCGCCTCCCCGCCTGGAATTCGAGCTCGGTACCT
TTAAGACCAATGACTTACAAGGCAGCTGTAGATCTTAGCCACTTTTTAAAAGAAAAGGGGGGACTGGAAG
GGCTAATTCACTCCCAAAGAAGACAAGATATCCTTGATCTGTGGATCTACCACACACAAGGCTACTTCCC
TGATTGACAGAACTACACACCAGGGCCAGGGGTCAGATATCCACTGACCTTTGGATGGTGCTACAAGCTA
GTACCAGTTGAGCCAGATAAGATAGAAGAGGCCAATAAAGGAGAGAACACCAGCTTGTTACACCCTGTGA
GCCTGCATGGGATGGATGACCCGGAGAGAGAAGTGTTAGAGTGGAGGTTTGACAGCCGCCTAGCATTTCA
TCACGTGGCCCGAGAGCTGCATCCGGCATAACTTCGTATAGCATACATTATACGAAGTTATGCCGGACTG
TACTGGGTCTCTCTGGTTAGACCAGATCTGAGCCTGGGAGCTCTCTGGCTAACTAGGGAACCCACTGCTT
AAGCCTCAATAAAGCTTGCCTTGAGTGCTTCAAGTAGTGTGTGCCCGTCTGTTGTGTGACTCTGGTAACT
AGAGATCCCTCAGACCCTTTTAGTCAGTGTGGAAAATCTCTAGCAGGGCCGCTTTAAACCCGCTGATCAG
CCTCGACTGTGCCTTCTAGTTGCCAGCCATCTGTTGTTTGCCCCTCCCCCGTGCCTTCCTTGACCCTGGA
AGGTGCCACTCCCACTGTCCTTTCCTAATAAAATGAGGAAATTGCATCGCATTGTCTGAGTAGGTGTCAT
TCTATTCTGGGGGGTGGGGTGGGGCAGGACAGCAAGGGGGAGGATTGGGAAGACAATAGCAGGCATGCTG
GGGATGCGGTGGGCTCTATGGCTTCTGAGGCGGAAAGAACCAGCTGGGGCTCTAGGGGGTATCCCC
[124 nt withheld, positions 6997-7120]
C
[32 nt withheld, positions 7122-7153]
CA
[57 nt withheld, positions 7156-7212]
A
[49 nt withheld, positions 7214-7262]
CCTTTGACGTTGGAGTCCACGTTCTTT
[37 nt withheld, positions 7290-7326]
ACCCTATCTCGGTCTATTCTTTTGATTTATAAGGGATTTTGGGGATTTCGGCCTATTGGTTAAAAAATGA
GCTGATTTAACAAAAATTTAACGCGAATTAATTCTGTGGAATGTGTGTCAGTTAGGGTGTGGAAAGTCCC
CAGGCTCCCCAGGCAGGCAGAAGTATGCAAAGCATGCATCTCAATTAGTCAGCAACCAGGTGTGGAAAGT
CCCCAGGCTCCCCAGCAGGCAGAAGTATGCAAAGCATGCATCTCAATTAGTCAGCAACCATAGTCCCGCC
CCTAACTCCGCCCATCCCGCCCCTAACTCCGCCCAGTTCCGCCCATTCTCCGCCCCATGGCTGACTAATT
TTTTTTATTTATGCAGAGGCCGAGGCCGCCTCTGCCTCTGAGCTATTCCAGAAGTAGTGAGGAGGCTTTT
TTGGAGGCCTAGGCTTTTGCAAAAAGCTCCCGGGAGCTTGTATATCCATTTTCGGATCTGATCAGCACGT
GTTGACAATTAATCATCGGCATAGTATATCGGCATAGTATAATACGACAAGGTGAGGAACTAAACCATGG
CCAAGTTGACCAGTGCCGTTCCGGTGCTCACCGCGCGCGACGTCGCCGGAGCGGTCGAGTTCTGGACCGA
CCGGCTCGGGTTCTCCCGGGACTTCGTGGAGGACGACTTCGCCGGTGTGGTCCGGGACGACGTGACCCTG
TTCATCAGCGCGGTCCAGGACCAGGTGGTGCCGGACAACACCCTGGCCTGGGTGTGGGTGCGCGGCCTGG
ACGAGCTGTACGCCGAGTGGTCGGAGGTCGTGTCCACGAACTTCCGGGACGCCTCCGGGCCGGCCATGAC
CGAGATCGGCGAGCAGCCGTGGGGGCGGGAGTTCGCCCTGCGCGACCCGGCCGGCAACTGCGTGCACTTC
GTGGCCGAGGAGCAGGACTGACACGTGCTACGAGATTTCGATTCCACCGCCGCCTTCTATGAAAGGTTGG
GCTTCGGAATCGTTTTCCGGGACGCCGGCTGGATGATCCTCCAGCGCGGGGATCTCATGCTGGAGTTCTT
CGCCCACCCCAACTTGTTTATTGCAGCTTATAATGGTTACAAATAAAGCAATAGCATCACAAATTTCACA
AATAAAGCATTTTTTTCACTGCATTCTAGTTGTGGTTTGTCCAAACTCATCAATGTATCTTATCATGTCT
GTATACCGTCGACCTCTAGCTAGAGCTTGGCGTAATCATGGTCATAGCTGTTTCCTGTGTGAAATTGTTA
TCCGCTCACAATTCCACACAACATACGAGCCGGAAGCATAAAGTGTAAAGCCTGGGGTGCCTAATGAGTG
AGCTAACTCACATTAATTGCGTTGCGCTCACTGCCCGCTTTCCAGTCGGGAAACCTGTCGTGCCAGCTGC
ATTAATGAATCGGCCAACGCGCGGGGAGAGGCGGTTTGCGTATTGGGCGCTCTTCCGCTTCCTCGCTCAC
TGACTCGCTGCGCTCGGTCGTTCGGCTGCGGCGAGCGGTATCAGCTCACTCAAAGGCGGTAATACGGTTA
TCCACAGAATCAGGGGATAACGCAGGAAAGAACATGTGAGCAAAAGGCCAGCAAAAGGCCAGGAACCGTA
AAAAGGCCGCGTTGCTGGCGTTTTTCCATAGGCTCCGCCCCCCTGACGAGCATCACAAAAATCGACGCTC
AAGTCAGAGGTGGCGAAACCCGACAGGACTATAAAGATACCAGGCGTTTCCCCCTGGAAGCTCCCTCGTG
CGCTCTCCTGTTCCGACCCTGCCGCTTACCGGATACCTGTCCGCCTTTCTCCCTTCGGGAAGCGTGGCGC
TTTCTCAATGCTCACGCTGTAGGTATCTCAGTTCGGTGTAGGTCGTTCGCTCCAAGCTGGGCTGTGTGCA
CGAACCCCCCGTTCAGCCCGACCGCTGCGCCTTATCCGGTAACTATCGTCTTGAGTCCAACCCGGTAAGA
CACGACTTATCGCCACTGGCAGCAGCCACTGGTAACAGGATTAGCAGAGCGAGGTATGTAGGCGGTGCTA
CAGAGTTCTTGAAGTGGTGGCCTAACTACGGCTACACTAGAAGGACAGTATTTGGTATCTGCGCTCTGCT
GAAGCCAGTTACCTTCGGAAAAAGAGTTGGTAGCTCTTGATCCGGCAAACAAACCACCGCTGGTAGCGGT
GGTTTTTTTGTTTGCAAGCAGCAGATTACGCGCAGAAAAAAAGGATCTCAAGAAGATCCTTTGATCTTTT
CTACGGGGTCTGACGCTCAGTGGAACGAAAACTCACGTTAAGGGATTTTGGTCATGAGATTATCAAAAAG
GATCTTCACCTAGATCCTTTTAAATTAAAAATGAAGTTTTAAATCAATCTAAAGTATATATGAGTAAACT
TGGTCTGACAGTTACCAATGCTTAATCAGTGAGGCACCTATCTCAGCGATCTGTCTATTTCGTTCATCCA
TAGTTGCCTGACTCCCCGTCGTGTAGATAACTACGATACGGGAGGGCTTACCATCTGGCCCCAGTGCTGC
AATGATACCGCGAGACCCACGCTCACCGGCTCCAGATTTATCAGCAATAAACCAGCCAGCCGGAAGGGCC
GAGCGCAGAAGTGGTCCTGCAACTTTATCCGCCTCCATCCAGTCTATTAATTGTTGCCGGGAAGCTAGAG
TAAGTAGTTCGCCAGTTAATAGTTTGCGCAACGTTGTTGCCATTGCTACAGGCATCGTGGTGTCACGCTC
GTCGTTTGGTATGGCTTCATTCAGCTCCGGTTCCCAACGATCAAGGCGAGTTACATGATCCCCCATGTTG
TGCAAAAAAGCGGTTAGCTCCTTCGGTCCTCCGATCGTTGTCAGAAGTAAGTTGGCCGCAGTGTTATCAC
TCATGGTTATGGCAGCACTGCATAATTCTCTTACTGTCATGCCATCCGTAAGATGCTTTTCTGTGACTGG
TGAGTACTCAACCAAGTCATTCTGAGAATAGTGTATGCGGCGACCGAGTTGCTCTTGCCCGGCGTCAATA
CGGGATAATACCGCGCCACATAGCAGAACTTTAAAAGTGCTCATCATTGGAAAACGTTCTTCGGGGCGAA
AACTCTCAAGGATCTTACCGCTGTTGAGATCCAGTTCGATGTAACCCACTCGTGCACCCAACTGATCTTC
AGCATCTTTTACTTTCACCAGCGTTTCTGGGTGAGCAAAAACAGGAAGGCAAAATGCCGCAAAAAAGGGA
ATAAGGGCGACACGGAAATGTTGAATACTCATACTCTTCCTTTTTCAATATTATTGAAGCATTTATCAGG
GTTATTGTCTCATGAGCGGATACATATTTGAATGTATTTAGAAAAATAAACAAATAGGGGTTCCGCGCAC
ATTTCCCCGAAAAGTGCCACCTGACGTC
Features (pLannotate 1.2.2; 35 found; start..end, strand, type, name):
     36..80      -  misc_feature   bom (fragment): basis of mobility region from pBR322
    235..614     +  enhancer       CMV enhancer: human cytomegalovirus immediate early enhancer
    615..814     +  promoter       CMV promoter: human cytomegalovirus (CMV) immediate early promoter
    832..1012    +  LTR            5' LTR (truncated): truncated 5' long terminal repeat (LTR) from HIV-1
   1056..1181    +  misc_feature   HIV-1 Ψ: packaging signal of human immunodeficiency virus type 1
   1165..1528    +  CDS            HIV-1 gag (fragment): gag protein from human immunodeficiency virus 1; gag
   1623..1959    +  ncRNA          RRE: Accession: RF00036 - HIV Rev response element
   2284..2384    +  CDS            Rev (fragment): human immunodeficiency virus 1 (HIV-1) Rev protein; rev; enhances nuclear export of unspliced and incompletely spliced viral mRNAs
   2388..2505    +  misc_feature   cPPT/CTS: central polypurine tract and central termination sequence of HIV-1
   2515..2894    +  enhancer       CMV enhancer: human cytomegalovirus immediate early enhancer
   2897..3172    +  promoter       chicken β-actin promoter: No description available
   3173..4181    +  intron         chimeric intron: chimera between introns from chicken β-actin and rabbit β-globin
   4237..4277    +  misc_feature   MCS (fragment): pBluescript multiple cloning site
   4312..5337    +  CDS            cre: RECR_BPP1 - Experimental evidence at protein level: Swiss-Prot protein existence level 1. Catalyzes site-specific recombination between two 34-base- pair LOXP sites. Its role is to maintain the phage genome as a monomeric unit-copy plasmid in the lysogenic state. From Escherichia phage P1 (Bacteriophage P1).
   5358..5477    +  CDS            nef (fragment): NEF_HV1Z2 - Experimental evidence at protein level: Swiss-Prot protein existence level 1. Extracellular Nef protein targets CD4(+) T-lymphocytes for apoptosis by interacting with CXCR4 surface receptors. From Human immunodeficiency virus type 1 group M subtype D (isolate Z2/CDC-Z34) (HIV-1).
   5480..6068    +  misc_feature   WPRE: woodchuck hepatitis virus posttranscriptional regulatory element
   6085..6153    +  CDS            nef (fragment): NEF_HV1Z2 - Experimental evidence at protein level: Swiss-Prot protein existence level 1. Extracellular Nef protein targets CD4(+) T-lymphocytes for apoptosis by interacting with CXCR4 surface receptors. From Human immunodeficiency virus type 1 group M subtype D (isolate Z2/CDC-Z34) (HIV-1).
   6155..6466    +  LTR            3' LTR (fragment): 3' long terminal repeat (LTR) from HIV-1
   6468..6501    +  protein_bind   loxP: Cre-mediated recombination occurs in the 8-bp core sequence (GCATACAT). Cre recombinase
   6515..6695    +  LTR            5' LTR (truncated): truncated 5' long terminal repeat (LTR) from HIV-1
   6727..6951    +  polyA_signal   bGH poly(A) signal: bovine growth hormone polyadenylation signal
   6955..6976    +  promoter       SV40 promoter (fragment): SV40 enhancer and early promoter
   6997..7425    +  rep_origin     f1 ori (sequence partly withheld): f1 bacteriophage origin of replication; arrow indicates direction of (+) strand synthesis
   7439..7769    +  promoter       SV40 promoter: SV40 enhancer and early promoter
   7817..7864    +  promoter       EM7 promoter: synthetic bacterial promoter&nbsp
   7883..8257    +  CDS            BleoR: antibiotic-binding protein; Sh ble from Streptoalloteichus hindustanus; confers resistance to bleomycin, phleomycin, and Zeocin™
   8267..8392    +  CDS            ble (fragment): BLE_KLEPN - Experimental evidence at protein level: Swiss-Prot protein existence level 1. Binding protein with a strong affinity to the bleomycin family of antibiotics. Binds to CL990; an antimitotic-antibiotic compound. From Klebsiella pneumoniae.
   8387..8508    +  polyA_signal   SV40 poly(A) signal: SV40 polyadenylation signal
   8579..8601    -  protein_bind   lac operator (fragment): The lac repressor binds to the lac operator to inhibit transcription in E. coli. This inhibition can be relieved by adding lactose or isopropyl-β-D-thiogalactopyranoside (IPTG). lac repressor encoded by lacI
   8605..8635    -  promoter       lac promoter: promoter for the E. coli lac operon
   8650..8671    -  protein_bind   CAP binding site: CAP binding activates transcription in the presence of cAMP. E. coli catabolite activator protein
   8684..8776    -  CDS            lacI (fragment): lac repressor; lacI; The lac repressor binds to the lac operator to inhibit transcription in E. coli. This inhibition can be relieved by adding lactose or isopropyl-β-D-thiogalactopyranoside (IPTG).
   8959..9547    -  rep_origin     ori: high-copy-number ColE1/pMB1/pBR322/pUC origin of replication
   9718..10578   -  CDS            AmpR: β-lactamase; bla; confers resistance to ampicillin, carbenicillin, and related antibiotics
  10579..10683   -  promoter       AmpR promoter: bla
