>Addgene plasmid #12336 | pBOB-CAG-iCRE-SD | addgene full sequence | sequence record 116755 | Addgene NGS Result
GACGGATCGGGAGATCTCCCGATCCCCTATGGTGCACTCTCAGTACAATCTGCTCTGATGCCGCATAGTT
AAGCCAGTATCTGCTCCCTGCTTGTGTGTTGGAGGTCGCTGAGTAGTGCGCGAGCAAAATTTAAGCTACA
ACAAGGCAAGGCTTGACCGACAATTGCATGAAGAATCTGCTTAGGGTTAGGCGTTTTGCGCTGCTTCGCG
ATGTACGGGCCAGATATACGCGTTGACATTGATTATTGACTAGTTATTAATAGTAATCAATTACGGGGTC
ATTAGTTCATAGCCCATATATGGAGTTCCGCGTTACATAACTTACGGTAAATGGCCCGCCTGGCTGACCG
CCCAACGACCCCCGCCCATTGACGTCAATAATGACGTATGTTCCCATAGTAACGCCAATAGGGACTTTCC
ATTGACGTCAATGGGTGGAGTATTTACGGTAAACTGCCCACTTGGCAGTACATCAAGTGTATCATATGCC
AAGTACGCCCCCTATTGACGTCAATGACGGTAAATGGCCCGCCTGGCATTATGCCCAGTACATGACCTTA
TGGGACTTTCCTACTTGGCAGTACATCTACGTATTAGTCATCGCTATTACCATGGTGATGCGGTTTTGGC
AGTACATCAATGGGCGTGGATAGCGGTTTGACTCACGGGGATTTCCAAGTCTCCACCCCATTGACGTCAA
TGGGAGTTTGTTTTGGCACCAAAATCAACGGGACTTTCCAAAATGTCGTAACAACTCCGCCCCATTGACG
CAAATGGGCGGTAGGCGTGTACGGTGGGAGGTCTATATAAGCAGCGCGTTTTGCCTGTACTGGGTCTCTC
TGGTTAGACCAGATCTGAGCCTGGGAGCTCTCTGGCTAACTAGGGAACCCACTGCTTAAGCCTCAATAAA
GCTTGCCTTGAGTGCTTCAAGTAGTGTGTGCCCGTCTGTTGTGTGACTCTGGTAACTAGAGATCCCTCAG
ACCCTTTTAGTCAGTGTGGAAAATCTCTAGCAGTGGCGCCCGAACAGGGACTTGAAAGCGAAAGGGAAAC
CAGAGGAGCTCTCTCGACGCAGGACTCGGCTTGCTGAAGCGCGCACGGCAAGAGGCGAGGGGCGGCGACT
GGTGAGTACGCCAAAAATTTTGACTAGCGGAGGCTAGAAGGAGAGAGATGGGTGCGAGAGCGTCAGTATT
AAGCGGGGGAGAATTAGATCGCGATGGGAAAAAATTCGGTTAAGGCCAGGGGGAAAGAAAAAATATAAAT
TAAAACATATAGTATGGGCAAGCAGGGAGCTAGAACGATTCGCAGTTAATCCTGGCCTGTTAGAAACATC
AGAAGGCTGTAGACAAATACTGGGACAGCTACAACCATCCCTTCAGACAGGATCAGAAGAACTTAGATCA
TTATATAATACAGTAGCAACCCTCTATTGTGTGCATCAAAGGATAGAGATAAAAGACACCAAGGAAGCTT
TAGACAAGATAGAGGAAGAGCAAAACAAAAGTAAGACCACCGCACAGCAAGCGGCCGCTGATCTTCAGAC
CTGGAGGAGGAGATATGAGGGACAATTGGAGAAGTGAATTATATAAATATAAAGTAGTAAAAATTGAACC
ATTAGGAGTAGCACCCACCAAGGCAAAGAGAAGAGTGGTGCAGAGAGAAAAAAGAGCAGTGGGAATAGGA
GCTTTGTTCCTTGGGTTCTTGGGAGCAGCAGGAAGCACTATGGGCGCAGCGTCAATGACGCTGACGGTAC
AGGCCAGACAATTATTGTCTGGTATAGTGCAGCAGCAGAACAATTTGCTGAGGGCTATTGAGGCGCAACA
GCATCTGTTGCAACTCACAGTCTGGGGCATCAAGCAGCTCCAGGCAAGAATCCTGGCTGTGGAAAGATAC
CTAAAGGATCAACAGCTCCTGGGGATTTGGGGTTGCTCTGGAAAACTCATTTGCACCACTGCTGTGCCTT
GGAATGCTAGTTGGAGTAATAAATCTCTGGAACAGATTTGGAATCACACGACCTGGATGGAGTGGGACAG
AGAAATTAACAATTACACAAGCTTAATACACTCCTTAATTGAAGAATCGCAAAACCAGCAAGAAAAGAAT
GAACAAGAATTATTGGAATTAGATAAATGGGCAAGTTTGTGGAATTGGTTTAACATAACAAATTGGCTGT
GGTATATAAAATTATTCATAATGATAGTAGGAGGCTTGGTAGGTTTAAGAATAGTTTTTGCTGTACTTTC
TATAGTGAATAGAGTTAGGCAGGGATATTCACCATTATCGTTTCAGACCCACCTCCCAACCCCGAGGGGA
CCCGACAGGCCCGAAGGAATAGAAGAAGAAGGTGGAGAGAGAGACAGAGACAGATCCATTCGATTAGTGA
ACGGATCAACTTTTAAAAGAAAAGGGGGGATTGGGGGGTACAGTGCAGGGGAAAGAATAGTAGACATAAT
AGCAACAGACATACAAACTAAAGAATTACAAAAACAAATTACAAAATTCAAAATTTTATCGATGTCGACA
TTGATTATTGACTAGTTATTAATAGTAATCAATTACGGGGTCATTAGTTCATAGCCCATATATGGAGTTC
CGCGTTACATAACTTACGGTAAATGGCCCGCCTGGCTGACCGCCCAACGACCCCCGCCCATTGACGTCAA
TAATGACGTATGTTCCCATAGTAACGCCAATAGGGACTTTCCATTGACGTCAATGGGTGGAGTATTTACG
GTAAACTGCCCACTTGGCAGTACATCAAGTGTATCATATGCCAAGTACGCCCCCTATTGACGTCAATGAC
GGTAAATGGCCCGCCTGGCATTATGCCCAGTACATGACCTTATGGGACTTTCCTACTTGGCAGTACATCT
ACGTATTAGTCATCGCTATTACCATGGTCGAGGTGAGCCCCACGTTCTGCTTCACTCTCCCCATCTCCCC
CCCCTCCCCACCCCCAATTTTGTATTTATTTATTTTTTAATTATTTTGTGCAGCGATGGGGGCGGGGGGG
GGGGGGGGGCGCGCGCCAGGCGGGGCGGGGCGGGGCGAGGGGCGGGGCGGGGCGAGGCGGAGAGGTGCGG
CGGCAGCCAATCAGAGCGGCGCGCTCCGAAAGTTTCCTTTTATGGCGAGGCGGCGGCGGCGGCGGCCCTA
TAAAAAGCGAAGCGCGCGGCGGGCGGGAGTCGCTGCGCGCTGCCTTCGCCCCGTGCCCCGCTCCGCCGCC
GCCTCGCGCCGCCCGCCCCGGCTCTGACTGACCGCGTTACTCCCACAGGTGAGCGGGCGGGACGGCCCTT
CTCCTCCGGGCTGTAATTAGCGCTTGGTTTAATGACGGCTTGTTTCTTTTCTGTGGCTGCGTGAAAGCCT
TGAGGGGCTCCGGGAGGGCCCTTTGTGCGGGGGGAGCGGCTCGGGGGGTGCGTGCGTGTGTGTGTGCGTG
GGGAGCGCCGCGTGCGGCTCCGCGCTGCCCGGCGGCTGTGAGCGCTGCGGGCGCGGCGCGGGGCTTTGTG
CGCTCCGCAGTGTGCGCGAGGGGAGCGCGGCCGGGGGCGGTGCCCCGCGGTGCGGGGGGGGCTGCGAGGG
GAACAAAGGCTGCGTGCGGGGTGTGTGCGTGGGGGGGTGAGCAGGGGGTGTGGGCGCGTCGGTCGGGCTG
CAACCCCCCCTGCACCCCCCTCCCCGAGTTGCTGAGCACGGCCCGGCTTCGGGTGCGGGGCTCCGTACGG
GGCGTGGCGCGGGGCTCGCCGTGCCGGGCGGGGGGTGGCGGCAGGTGGGGGTGCCGGGCGGGGCGGGGCC
GCCTCGGGCCGGGGAGGGCTCGGGGGAGGGGCGCGGCGGCCCCCGGAGCGCCGGCGGCTGTCGAGGCGCG
GCGAGCCGCAGCCATTGCCTTTTATGGTAATCGTGCGAGAGGGCGCAGGGACTTCCTTTGTCCCAAATCT
GTGCGGAGCCGAAATCTGGGAGGCGCCGCCGCACCCCCTCTAGCGGGCGCGGGGCGAAGCGGTGCGGCGC
CGGCAGGAAGGAAATGGGCGGGGAGGGCCTTCGTGCGTCGCCGCGCCGCCGTCCCCTTCTCCCTCTCCAG
CCTCGGGGCTGTCCGCGGGGGGACGGCTGCCTTCGGGGGGGACGGGGCAGGGCGGGGTTCGGCTTCTGGC
GTGTGACCGGCGGCTCTAGAGCCTCTGCTAACCATGTTCATGCCTTCTTCTTTTTCCTACAGCTCCTGGG
CAACGTGCTGGTTATTGTGCTGTCTCATCATTTTGGCAAAGAATTCGCTAGTGGATCCCCCGGGCTGCAG
GAATTCGATATCAAGCTTGTCCACCATGGTGCCCAAGAAGAAGAGGAAAGTCTCCAACCTGCTGACTGTG
CACCAAAACCTGCCTGCCCTCCCTGTGGATGCCACCTCTGATGAAGTCAGGAAGAACCTGATGGACATGT
TCAGGGACAGGCAGGCCTTCTCTGAACACACCTGGAAGATGCTCCTGTCTGTGTGCAGATCCTGGGCTGC
CTGGTGCAAGCTGAACAACAGGAAATGGTTCCCTGCTGAACCTGAGGATGTGAGGGACTACCTCCTGTAC
CTGCAAGCCAGAGGCCTGGCTGTGAAGACCATCCAACAGCACCTGGGCCAGCTCAACATGCTGCACAGGA
GATCTGGCCTGCCTCGCCCTTCTGACTCCAATGCTGTGTCCCTGGTGATGAGGAGAATCAGAAAGGAGAA
TGTGGATGCTGGGGAGAGAGCCAAGCAGGCCCTGGCCTTTGAACGCACTGACTTTGACCAAGTCAGATCC
CTGATGGAGAACTCTGACAGATGCCAGGACATCAGGAACCTGGCCTTCCTGGGCATTGCCTACAACACCC
TGCTGCGCATTGCCGAAATTGCCAGAATCAGAGTGAAGGACATCTCCCGCACCGATGGTGGGAGAATGCT
GATCCACATTGGCAGGACCAAGACCCTGGTGTCCACAGCTGGTGTGGAGAAGGCCCTGTCCCTGGGGGTT
ACCAAGCTGGTGGAGAGATGGATCTCTGTGTCTGGTGTGGCTGATGACCCCAACAACTACCTGTTCTGCC
GGGTCAGAAAGAATGGTGTGGCTGCCCCTTCTGCCACCTCCCAACTGTCCACCCGGGCCCTGGAAGGGAT
CTTTGAGGCCACCCACCGCCTGATCTATGGTGCCAAGGATGACTCTGGGCAGAGATACCTGGCCTGGTCT
GGCCACTCTGCCAGAGTGGGTGCTGCCAGGGACATGGCCAGGGCTGGTGTGTCCATCCCTGAAATCATGC
AGGCTGGTGGCTGGACCAATGTGAACATTGTGATGAACTACATCAGAAACCTGGACTCTGAGACTGGGGC
CATGGTGAGGCTGCTCGAGGATGGGGACTGAAACTGAGTCGAGGGGGGGCCCGCATAACTTCGTATAGCA
TACATTATACGAAGTTATGCCGGACTGTACTGGGTCTCTCTGGTTAGACCAGATCTGAGCCTGGGAGCTC
TCTGGCTAACTAGGGAACCCACTGCTTAAGCCTCAATAAAGCTTGCCTTGAGTGCTTCAAGTAGTGTGTG
CCCGTCTGTTGTGTGACTCTGGTAACTAGAGATCCCTCAGACCCTTTTAGTCAGTGTGGAAAATCTCTAG
CAGGGCCGCTTTAAACCCGCTGATCAGCCTCGACTGTGCCTTCTAGTTGCCAGCCATCTGTTGTTTGCCC
CTCCCCCGTGCCTTCCTTGACCCTGGAAGGTGCCACTCCCACTGTCCTTTCCTAATAAAATGAGGAAATT
GCATCGCATTGTCTGAGTAGGTGTCATTCTATTCTGGGGGGTGGGGTGGGGCAGGACAGCAAGGGGGAGG
ATTGGGAAGACAATAGCAGGCATGCTGGGGATGCGGTGGGCTCTATGGCTTCTGAGGCGGAAAGAACCAG
CTGGGGCTCTAGGGGGTATCCCC
[124 nt withheld, positions 5904-6027]
C
[91 nt withheld, positions 6029-6119]
A
[49 nt withheld, positions 6121-6169]
CCTTTGACGTTGGAGTCCACGTTCTTT
[37 nt withheld, positions 6197-6233]
ACCCTATCTCGGTCTATTCTTTTGATTTATAAGGGATTTTGCCGATTTCGGCCTATTGGTTAAAAAATGA
GCTGATTTAACAAAAATTTAACGCGAATTAATTCTGTGGAATGTGTGTCAGTTAGGGTGTGGAAAGTCCC
CAGGCTCCCCAGCAGGCAGAAGTATGCAAAGCATGCATCTCAATTAGTCAGCAACCAGGTGTGGAAAGTC
CCCAGGCTCCCCAGCAGGCAGAAGTATGCAAAGCATGCATCTCAATTAGTCAGCAACCATAGTCCCGCCC
CTAACTCCGCCCATCCCGCCCCTAACTCCGCCCAGTTCCGCCCATTCTCCGCCCCATGGCTGACTAATTT
TTTTTATTTATGCAGAGGCCGAGGCCGCCTCTGCCTCTGAGCTATTCCAGAAGTAGTGAGGAGGCTTTTT
TGGAGGCCTAGGCTTTTGCAAAAAGCTCCCGGGAGCTTGTATATCCATTTTCGGATCTGATCAGCACGTG
TTGACAATTAATCATCGGCATAGTATATCGGCATAGTATAATACGACAAGGTGAGGAACTAAACCATGGC
CAAGTTGACCAGTGCCGTTCCGGTGCTCACCGCGCGCGACGTCGCCGGAGCGGTCGAGTTCTGGACCGAC
CGGCTCGGGTTCTCCCGGGACTTCGTGGAGGACGACTTCGCCGGTGTGGTCCGGGACGACGTGACCCTGT
TCATCAGCGCGGTCCAGGACCAGGTGGTGCCGGACAACACCCTGGCCTGGGTGTGGGTGCGCGGCCTGGA
CGAGCTGTACGCCGAGTGGTCGGAGGTCGTGTCCACGAACTTCCGGGACGCCTCCGGGCCGGCCATGACC
GAGATCGGCGAGCAGCCGTGGGGGCGGGAGTTCGCCCTGCGCGACCCGGCCGGCAACTGCGTGCACTTCG
TGGCCGAGGAGCAGGACTGACACGTGCTACGAGATTTCGATTCCACCGCCGCCTTCTATGAAAGGTTGGG
CTTCGGAATCGTTTTCCGGGACGCCGGCTGGATGATCCTCCAGCGCGGGGATCTCATGCTGGAGTTCTTC
GCCCACCCCAACTTGTTTATTGCAGCTTATAATGGTTACAAATAAAGCAATAGCATCACAAATTTCACAA
ATAAAGCATTTTTTTCACTGCATTCTAGTTGTGGTTTGTCCAAACTCATCAATGTATCTTATCATGTCTG
TATACCGTCGACCTCTAGCTAGAGCTTGGCGTAATCATGGTCATAGCTGTTTCCTGTGTGAAATTGTTAT
CCGCTCACAATTCCACACAACATACGAGCCGGAAGCATAAAGTGTAAAGCCTGGGGTGCCTAATGAGTGA
GCTAACTCACATTAATTGCGTTGCGCTCACTGCCCGCTTTCCAGTCGGGAAACCTGTCGTGCCAGCTGCA
TTAATGAATCGGCCAACGCGCGGGGAGAGGCGGTTTGCGTATTGGGCGCTCTTCCGCTTCCTCGCTCACT
GACTCGCTGCGCTCGGTCGTTCGGCTGCGGCGAGCGGTATCAGCTCACTCAAAGGCGGTAATACGGTTAT
CCACAGAATCAGGGGATAACGCAGGAAAGAACATGTGAGCAAAAGGCCAGCAAAAGGCCAGGAACCGTAA
AAAGGCCGCGTTGCTGGCGTTTTTCCATAGGCTCCGCCCCCCTGACGAGCATCACAAAAATCGACGCTCA
AGTCAGAGGTGGCGAAACCCGACAGGACTATAAAGATACCAGGCGTTTCCCCCTGGAAGCTCCCTCGTGC
GCTCTCCTGTTCCGACCCTGCCGCTTACCGGATACCTGTCCGCCTTTCTCCCTTCGGGAAGCGTGGCGCT
TTCTCATAGCTCACGCTGTAGGTATCTCAGTTCGGTGTAGGTCGTTCGCTCCAAGCTGGGCTGTGTGCAC
GAACCCCCCGTTCAGCCCGACCGCTGCGCCTTATCCGGTAACTATCGTCTTGAGTCCAACCCGGTAAGAC
ACGACTTATCGCCACTGGCAGCAGCCACTGGTAACAGGATTAGCAGAGCGAGGTATGTAGGCGGTGCTAC
AGAGTTCTTGAAGTGGTGGCCTAACTACGGCTACACTAGAAGAACAGTATTTGGTATCTGCGCTCTGCTG
AAGCCAGTTACCTTCGGAAAAAGAGTTGGTAGCTCTTGATCCGGCAAACAAACCACCGCTGGTAGCGGTG
GTTTTTTTGTTTGCAAGCAGCAGATTACGCGCAGAAAAAAAGGATCTCAAGAAGATCCTTTGATCTTTTC
TACGGGGTCTGACGCTCAGTGGAACGAAAACTCACGTTAAGGGATTTTGGTCATGAGATTATCAAAAAGG
ATCTTCACCTAGATCCTTTTAAATTAAAAATGAAGTTTTAAATCAATCTAAAGTATATATGAGTAAACTT
GGTCTGACAGTTACCAATGCTTAATCAGTGAGGCACCTATCTCAGCGATCTGTCTATTTCGTTCATCCAT
AGTTGCCTGACTCCCCGTCGTGTAGATAACTACGATACGGGAGGGCTTACCATCTGGCCCCAGTGCTGCA
ATGATACCGCGAGACCCACGCTCACCGGCTCCAGATTTATCAGCAATAAACCAGCCAGCCGGAAGGGCCG
AGCGCAGAAGTGGTCCTGCAACTTTATCCGCCTCCATCCAGTCTATTAATTGTTGCCGGGAAGCTAGAGT
AAGTAGTTCGCCAGTTAATAGTTTGCGCAACGTTGTTGCCATTGCTACAGGCATCGTGGTGTCACGCTCG
TCGTTTGGTATGGCTTCATTCAGCTCCGGTTCCCAACGATCAAGGCGAGTTACATGATCCCCCATGTTGT
GCAAAAAAGCGGTTAGCTCCTTCGGTCCTCCGATCGTTGTCAGAAGTAAGTTGGCCGCAGTGTTATCACT
CATGGTTATGGCAGCACTGCATAATTCTCTTACTGTCATGCCATCCGTAAGATGCTTTTCTGTGACTGGT
GAGTACTCAACCAAGTCATTCTGAGAATAGTGTATGCGGCGACCGAGTTGCTCTTGCCCGGCGTCAATAC
GGGATAATACCGCGCCACATAGCAGAACTTTAAAAGTGCTCATCATTGGAAAACGTTCTTCGGGGCGAAA
ACTCTCAAGGATCTTACCGCTGTTGAGATCCAGTTCGATGTAACCCACTCGTGCACCCAACTGATCTTCA
GCATCTTTTACTTTCACCAGCGTTTCTGGGTGAGCAAAAACAGGAAGGCAAAATGCCGCAAAAAAGGGAA
TAAGGGCGACACGGAAATGTTGAATACTCATACTCTTCCTTTTTCAATATTATTGAAGCATTTATCAGGG
TTATTGTCTCATGAGCGGATACATATTTGAATGTATTTAGAAAAATAAACAAATAGGGGTTCCGCGCACA
TTTCCCCGAAAAGTGCCACCTGACGTC
Features (pLannotate 1.2.2; 31 found; start..end, strand, type, name):
     28..80      -  misc_feature   bom (fragment): basis of mobility region from pBR322
    235..614     +  enhancer       CMV enhancer: human cytomegalovirus immediate early enhancer
    615..814     +  promoter       CMV promoter: human cytomegalovirus (CMV) immediate early promoter
    832..1012    +  LTR            5' LTR (truncated): truncated 5' long terminal repeat (LTR) from HIV-1
   1059..1184    +  misc_feature   HIV-1 Ψ: packaging signal of human immunodeficiency virus type 1
   1168..1531    +  CDS            HIV-1 gag (fragment): gag protein from human immunodeficiency virus 1; gag
   1677..1910    +  misc_feature   RRE: The Rev response element (RRE) of HIV-1 allows for Rev-dependent mRNA export from the nucleus to the cytoplasm.
   2287..2387    +  CDS            Rev (fragment): human immunodeficiency virus 1 (HIV-1) Rev protein; rev; enhances nuclear export of unspliced and incompletely spliced viral mRNAs
   2391..2507    +  misc_feature   cPPT/CTS: central polypurine tract and central termination sequence of HIV-1
   2517..2896    +  enhancer       CMV enhancer: human cytomegalovirus immediate early enhancer
   2898..3175    +  promoter       chicken β-actin promoter: No description available
   3176..4192    +  intron         chimeric intron: chimera between introns from chicken β-actin and rabbit β-globin
   4248..4288    +  misc_feature   MCS (fragment): pBluescript multiple cloning site
   4323..5348    +  CDS            cre: RECR_BPP1 - Experimental evidence at protein level: Swiss-Prot protein existence level 1. Catalyzes site-specific recombination between two 34-base- pair LOXP sites. Its role is to maintain the phage genome as a monomeric unit-copy plasmid in the lysogenic state. From Escherichia phage P1 (Bacteriophage P1).
   5375..5408    +  protein_bind   loxP: Cre-mediated recombination occurs in the 8-bp core sequence (GCATACAT). Cre recombinase
   5422..5602    +  LTR            5' LTR (truncated): truncated 5' long terminal repeat (LTR) from HIV-1
   5634..5858    +  polyA_signal   bGH poly(A) signal: bovine growth hormone polyadenylation signal
   5862..5883    +  promoter       SV40 promoter (fragment): SV40 enhancer and early promoter
   5904..6332    +  rep_origin     f1 ori (sequence partly withheld): f1 bacteriophage origin of replication; arrow indicates direction of (+) strand synthesis
   6346..6675    +  promoter       SV40 promoter: SV40 enhancer and early promoter
   6723..6770    +  promoter       EM7 promoter: synthetic bacterial promoter&nbsp
   6789..7163    +  CDS            BleoR: antibiotic-binding protein; Sh ble from Streptoalloteichus hindustanus; confers resistance to bleomycin, phleomycin, and Zeocin™
   7173..7298    +  CDS            ble (fragment): BLE_KLEPN - Experimental evidence at protein level: Swiss-Prot protein existence level 1. Binding protein with a strong affinity to the bleomycin family of antibiotics. Binds to CL990; an antimitotic-antibiotic compound. From Klebsiella pneumoniae.
   7293..7414    +  polyA_signal   SV40 poly(A) signal: SV40 polyadenylation signal
   7487..7503    -  protein_bind   lac operator: The lac repressor binds to the lac operator to inhibit transcription in E. coli. This inhibition can be relieved by adding lactose or isopropyl-β-D-thiogalactopyranoside (IPTG). lac repressor encoded by lacI
   7511..7541    -  promoter       lac promoter: promoter for the E. coli lac operon
   7556..7577    -  protein_bind   CAP binding site: CAP binding activates transcription in the presence of cAMP. E. coli catabolite activator protein
   7590..7682    -  CDS            lacI (fragment): lac repressor; lacI; The lac repressor binds to the lac operator to inhibit transcription in E. coli. This inhibition can be relieved by adding lactose or isopropyl-β-D-thiogalactopyranoside (IPTG).
   7865..8453    -  rep_origin     ori: high-copy-number ColE1/pMB1/pBR322/pUC origin of replication
   8624..9484    -  CDS            AmpR: β-lactamase; bla; confers resistance to ampicillin, carbenicillin, and related antibiotics
   9485..9589    -  promoter       AmpR promoter: bla
