[The description below was written by a language model from this plasmid's Addgene catalogue record and pLannotate feature annotations shown in this document.]
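Description:
pBOB-CAG-iCRE-SD is an HIV-1-based lentiviral transfer plasmid on the pBOB backbone that expresses a codon-improved Cre recombinase in mammalian cells. It is propagated in E. coli from a high-copy ColE1/pUC-type origin under ampicillin selection (AmpR), and also carries an f1 origin and an SV40/EM7-driven BleoR cassette with an SV40 poly(A), located outside the viral segment. Viral genomic RNA is transcribed from a CMV enhancer/promoter fused to a truncated 5' LTR. This is followed by the Ψ packaging signal with a gag fragment, the Rev response element for Rev-dependent nuclear export, and the cPPT/CTS. A bGH poly(A) signal lies downstream of the 3' LTR region.

The payload is iCRE, a Cre coding sequence recoded to mammalian codon usage to improve expression, cloned between XbaI and XhoI sites. It is driven by the CAG promoter, made up of the CMV enhancer, the chicken β-actin promoter and a chimeric β-actin/β-globin intron. A single loxP site sits in the 3' LTR region. Because this region is copied to both ends of the provirus during reverse transcription, the integrated cassette would be flanked by loxP sites and could be excised by the Cre it encodes. That would fit the "SD" in the name meaning self-deleting, although the record does not define the abbreviation.

The two sequence records differ. The 10,714 nt depositor sequence annotates nef fragments, a WPRE and a 3' LTR fragment between Cre and loxP. The 9,620 nt repository sequencing result lacks these, with loxP following Cre almost directly. Users should therefore not assume the WPRE is present. The construct is suited to delivering Cre to floxed cells or tissues.
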