Addgene plasmid #12336: pBOB-CAG-iCRE-SD
Depositing lab: Inder Verma. Depositing organization: Salk Institute for Biological Studies.
Backbone
  Vector backbone: pBOB
  Backbone size w/o insert (bp): 9500
  Vector type: Mammalian Expression, Lentiviral, Cre/Lox
Growth in bacteria
  Bacterial resistance: Ampicillin, 100 μg/mL
  Growth temperature: 37°C
  Growth strain: Stbl3
  Copy number: High Copy
Gene/Insert
  Gene/Insert name: iCRE (alt name: improved CRE)
  Insert size (bp): 1189
  Mutation: improved CRE expression by applying mammalian codon usage to CRE recombinase.
  Cloning method: Restriction Enzyme; 5′ cloning site XbaI (not destroyed); 3′ cloning site XhoI (not destroyed)
  Sequencing primers: 5′ na
Resource information
  A portion of this plasmid was derived from a plasmid made by: iCRE described by Shimshek, D.R. et al in Genesis 32(1), 19-26 (2002).
Terms and licenses: Academic/Nonprofit Terms; Industry Terms: Not Available to Industry
Depositor comments: See author's map for more information. The ClaI one site was destroyed during a previous cloning.
How to cite: pBOB-CAG-iCRE-SD was a gift from Inder Verma (Addgene plasmid # 12336)
