>Addgene plasmid #12336 | pBOB-CAG-iCRE-SD | addgene partial sequence | sequence record 18928 | 12336 with BGH-rev
AAAAGGGTCTGAGGGATCTCTAGTTACCAGAGTCACACAACAGACGGGCACACACTACTTGAAGCACTCA
AGGCAAGCTTTATTGAGGCTTAAGCAGTGGGTTCCCTAGTTAGCCAGAGAGCTCCCAGGCTCAGATCTGG
TCTAACCAGAGAGACCCAGTACAGTCCGGCATAACTTCGTATAATGTATGCTATACGAAGTTATGCCGGA
TGCAGCTCTCGGGCCATGTGATGAAATGCTAGGCGGCTGTCAAACCTCCACTCTAATACTTCTCTCTCCG
GGTCATCCATCCCATGCAGGCTCACAGGGTGTAACAAGCGGGTGTTCTCTCCTTCATTGGCTTCTTCTAC
CTTCTCTTGCTCAACTGGTACTAGCTTGTAGCACCATCCAAAGGTCAGTGGATATCTGATCCCTGGCCCT
GGTGTGTAGTTCTGCCAATCAGGGAAGTAGCCTTGTGTGTGGTAGATCCACAGATCAAGGATATCTTGTC
TTCGTTGGGAGTGAATTAGCCCTTCCAGTCCCCCCTTTTCTTTTAAAAAGTGGCTAAGATCTACAGCTGC
CTTGTAAGTCATTGGTCTTAAAGGTACCGAGCTCGAATTCCAGGCGGGGAGGCGGCCCAAAGGGAGATCC
GACTCGTCTGAGGGCGAAGGCGAAGACGCGGAAGANGCCGCAGAGCCGGCAGCAGGCCGCGGGAAGGAAG
GTCCGCTGGATTGAGGGCCGAANGGACGTAGCAGAAGGACGTCCCGCGCAGAATCCAGGTGGCAACACAG
GCGAGCAGCCATGGAAAGGACGTCAGCTTCCCCGACAACACCACGGAATTGTCAGTGCCCAACAGCCG
