>Addgene plasmid #12336 | pBOB-CAG-iCRE-SD | addgene partial sequence | sequence record 18929 | 12336 with CMV-F
GCGCGTTTTGCCTGTACTGGGTCTCTCTGGTTAGACCAGATCTGAGCCTGGGAGCTCTCTGGCTAACTAG
GGAACCCACTGCTTAAGCCTCAATAAAGCTTGCCTTGAGTGCTTCAAGTAGTGTGTGCCCGTCTGTTGTG
TGACTCTGGTAACTAGAGATCCCTCAGACCCTTTTAGTCAGTGTGGAAAATCTCTAGCAGTGGCGCCCGA
ACAGGGACTTGAAAGCGAAAGGGAAACCAGAGGAGCTCTCTCGACGCAGGACTCGGCTTGCTGAAGCGCG
CACGGCAAGAGGCGAGGGGCGGCGACTGGTGAGTACGCCAAAAATTTTGACTAGCGGAGGCTAGAAGGAG
AGAGATGGGTGCGAGAGCGTCAGTATTAAGCGGGGGAGAATTAGATCGCGATGGGAAAAAATTCGGTTAA
GGCCAGGGGGAAAGAAAAAATATAAATTAAAACATATAGTATGGGCAAGCAGGGAGCTAGAACGATTCGC
AGTTAATCCTGGCCTGTTAGAAACATCAGAAGGCTGTAGACAAATACTGGGACAGCTACAACCATCCCTT
CAGACAGGATCAGAAGAACTTAGATCATTATATAATACAGTAGCAACCCTCTATTGTGTGCATCAAAGGA
TAGAGATAAAAGACACCAAGGAAGCTTTAGACAAGATAGAGGAAGAGCAAAACAAAAGTAAGACCACCGC
ACAGCAAGCGGCCGCTGATCTTCAGACCTGGAGGAGGAGATATG
