>Addgene plasmid #12336 | pBOB-CAG-iCRE-SD | addgene partial sequence | sequence record 18930 | 12336 with EBV-rev
GCTAGAGCTTGGCGTAATCATGGTCATAGCTGTTTCCTGTGTGAAATTGTTATCCGCTCACAATTCCACA
CAACATACGAGCCGGAAGCATAAAGTGTAAAGCCTGGGGTGCCTAATGAGTGAGCTAACTCACATTAATT
GCGTTGCGCTCACTGCCCGCTTTCCAGTCGGGAAACCTGTCGTGCCAGCTGCATTAATGAATCGGCCAAC
GCGCGGGGAGAGGCGGTTTGCGTATTGGGCGCTCTTCCGCTTCCTCGCTCACTGACTCGCTGCGCTCGGT
CGTTCGGCTGCGGCGAGCGGTATCAGCTCACTCAAAGGCGGTAATACGGTTATCCACAGAATCAGGGGAT
AACGCAGGAAAGAACATGTGAGCAAAAGGCCAGCAAAAGGCCAGGAACCGTAAAAAGGCCGCGTTGCTGG
CGTTTTTCCATAGGCTCCGCCCCCCTGACGAGCATCACAAAAATCGACGCTCAAGTCAGAGGTGGCGAAA
CCCGACAGGACTATAAAGATACCAGGCGTTTCCCCCTGGAAGCTCCCTCGTGCGCTCTCCTGTTCCGACC
CTGCCGCTTACCGGATACCTGTCCGCCTTTCTCCCTTCGGGAAGCGTGGCGCTTTCTCATAGCTCACGCT
GTAGGTATCTCAGTTCGGTGTAGGTCGTTCGCTCCAAGCTGGGCTGTGTGCACGAACCCCCCGTTCAGCC
CGACCGCTGCGCCTTATCCGGTAACTATCGTCTTGAGTCCAACCCGGTAAGACACGACTTATCGCCACTG
GCAGCAGCCACTGGTAACAGGATTAGCAGANCGAGGTATGTAGGCGGTGCTACAGAGTTCTTGAAGTGGT
GGCCT
