>Addgene plasmid #12336 | pBOB-CAG-iCRE-SD | addgene partial sequence | sequence record 18931 | 12336 with M13rev
GTCGACGGTATACAGACATGATAAGATACATTGATGAGTTTGGACAAACCACAACTAGAATGCAGTGAAA
AAAATGCTTTATTTGTGAAATTTGTGATGCTATTGCTTTATTTGTAACCATTATAAGCTGCAATAAACAA
GTTGGGGTGGGCGAAGAACTCCAGCATGAGATCCCCGCGCTGGAGGATCATCCAGCCGGCGTCCCGGAAA
ACGATTCCGAAGCCCAACCTTTCATAGAAGGCGGCGGTGGAATCGAAATCTCGTAGCACGTGTCAGTCCT
GCTCCTCGGCCACGAAGTGCACGCAGTTGCCGGCCGGGTCGCGCAGGGCGAACTCCCGCCCCCACGGCTG
CTCGCCGATCTCGGTCATGGCCGGCCCGGAGGCGTCCCGGAAGTTCGTGGACACGACCTCCGACCACTCG
GCGTACAGCTCGTCCAGGCCGCGCACCCACACCCAGGCCAGGGTGTTGTCCGGCACCACCTGGTCCTGGA
CCGCGCTGATGAACAGGGTCACGTCGTCCCGGACCACACCGGCGAAGTCGTCCTCCACGAAGTCCCGGGA
GAACCCGAGCCGGTCGGTCCAGAACTCGACCGCTCCGGCGACGTCGCGCGCGGTGAGCACCGGAACGGCA
CTGGTCAACTTGGCCATGGTTTAGTTCCTCACCTTGTCGTATTATACTATGCCGATATACTATGCCGATG
ATTAATTGTCAACACGTGCTGATCAGATCCGAAAATGGATATACAAGCTCCCGGGAGCTTTTTGCAAAAG
CCTANGCCTCCAAAAAAGCCTCCTCACTACTTCTGGAATAGCTCAGANCAGANGCGGCCTCGGCCTCTGC
ATAAATAAAAAAAATTAGTCAGCCATGGGGCGGAGAATGGGCGGAACTGGGCGGA
